Addgene plasmid #128295: pSM105
Purpose: asymmetric plasmid partitioning E. coli - negative control
Depositing lab: Matthew Bennett. Depositing organization: Rice University. Publication: A synthetic system for asymmetric cell division in Escherichia coli. Molinari S, Shis DL, Bhakta SP, Chappell J, Igoshin OA, Bennett MR. Nat Chem Biol. 2019 Sep;15(9):917-924. doi: 10.1038/s41589-019-0339-x. Epub 2019 Aug 12. PubMed 31406375.
Backbone
  Vector backbone: p15A
  Vector type: Bacterial Expression
Growth in bacteria
  Bacterial resistance: Ampicillin, 100 μg/mL
  Growth temperature: 37°C
  Growth strain: DH5alpha
  Copy number: Unknown
Gene/Insert
  Gene/Insert name: Para - lp-cfp
  Cloning method: Unknown
Terms and licenses: Academic/Nonprofit Terms; Industry Terms: Not Available to Industry
Depositor comments: Cloning method: Golden Gate.
How to cite: pSM105 was a gift from Matthew Bennett (Addgene plasmid # 128295 ; http://n2t.net/addgene:128295 ; RRID:Addgene_128295)
