[The description below was written by a language model from this plasmid's Addgene catalogue record and pLannotate feature annotations shown in this document.]
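Description:
pSM105 is a small (about 3.2 kb) bacterial expression plasmid for E. coli, built by Golden Gate assembly on a p15A backbone. It replicates from the medium-copy p15A origin, which is compatible with ColE1-type plasmids and so allows it to be kept alongside other components of a multi-plasmid system. Selection is by ampicillin through the β-lactamase gene under its own promoter. A tonB bidirectional terminator lies next to the resistance cassette. The annotation also picks up short fragments matching the pBR322 bom region and the RSF origin. These are partial hits and probably reflect sequence similarity in the backbone rather than functional elements.

The payload, recorded as "Para - lp-cfp", sits between BioBrick prefix and suffix sequences. It consists of an araBAD promoter fragment driving a fluorescent protein coding sequence. The catalogue entry calls the reporter CFP, whereas the automated annotation labels the open reading frame superfolder GFP. This is likely because a cyan variant built on a superfolder scaffold differs from GFP at only a few residues, although the record does not confirm it. The record does not explain what "lp" means, and roughly a hundred unannotated bases lie between the promoter and the annotated reading frame. No araC gene is annotated, so arabinose-responsive regulation would presumably rely on AraC supplied by the host or by another plasmid.

The plasmid was deposited as the negative control for a synthetic asymmetric plasmid partitioning, or asymmetric cell division, system in E. coli. The record does not specify which element of the experimental plasmids it lacks.
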