Features (pLannotate 1.2.2; 10 found; start..end, strand, type, name):
    108..129     +  misc_feature   BioBrick prefix: BioBrick prefix for parts that do not start with "ATG"
    164..202     +  promoter       araBAD promoter (fragment): araBAD; promoter of the L-arabinose operon of E. coli; the araC regulatory gene is transcribed in the opposite direction (Guzman et al., 1995)
    321..1034    +  CDS            superfolder GFP: GFP variant that folds robustly even when fused to poorly folded proteins (Pédelacq et al., 2006)
   1114..1134    +  misc_feature   BioBrick suffix: universal suffix for all parts
   1362..2222    -  CDS            AmpR: β-lactamase; bla; confers resistance to ampicillin, carbenicillin, and related antibiotics
   2223..2327    -  promoter       AmpR promoter: bla
   2371..2402    -  terminator     tonB terminator: bidirectional E. coli tonB-P14 transcription terminator
   2416..2438    +  misc_feature   bom (fragment): basis of mobility region from pBR322
   2537..2592    -  rep_origin     RSF ori (fragment): Plasmids containing the RSF 1030 origin of replication can be propagated in E. coli cells that contain additional plasmids with compatible origins.
   2680..3225    -  rep_origin     p15A ori: Plasmids containing the medium-copy-number p15A origin of replication can be propagated in E. coli cells that contain a second plasmid with the ColE1 origin.
>Addgene plasmid #128295 | pSM105 | addgene full sequence | sequence record 251304 | Addgene NGS Result
ACGGAAAAAAAAACCCCGCCCCTGACAGGGCGGGGTTTTTTTTCCAATTATTGAAGGCCGCTAACGCGGC
CTTTTTTTGTTTCTGGTCTGCCTTAATCAATGACTAAGAATTCGCGGCCGCTTCTAGAGCGTCTCACTTC
GGATCCGCTGCAGGCTTCCGCACCCATAGCATTTTTATCCATAAGATTAGCGGATCCTACCTTTTACTTC
TTGCCATCGACTACGGATACTGAGCACGACATGCATGCCACTTAAAAAGGAGATCAACAATGAAAGCAAT
TTTCGTACTGAAACATCTTAATCATGCTAAGGAGACTTCAATGCGTAAAGGCGAAGAGCTGTTCACTGGT
GTCGTCCCTATTCTGGTGGAACTGGATGGTGATGTCAACGGTCATAAGTTTTCCGTGCGTGGCGAGGGTG
AAGGTGACGCAACTAATGGTAAACTGACGCTGAAGTTCATCTGTACTACTGGTAAACTGCCGGTACCTTG
GCCGACTCTGGTAACGACGCTGACTTGGGGTGTTCAGTGCTTTGCTCGTTATCCGGACCATATGAAGCAG
CATGACTTCTTCAAGTCCGCCATGCCGGAAGGCTATGTGCAGGAACGCACGATTTCCTTTAAGGATGACG
GCACGTACAAAACGCGTGCGGAAGTGAAATTTGAAGGCGATACCCTGGTAAACCGCATTGAGCTGAAAGG
CATTGACTTTAAAGAAGACGGCAATATCCTGGGCCATAAGCTGGAATACAATTACATCAGCGACAATGTT
TACATCACCGCCGATAAACAAAAAAATGGCATTAAAGCGAATTTTAAAATTCGCCACAACGTGGAGGATG
GCAGCGTGCAGCTGGCTGATCACTACCAGCAAAACACTCCAATCGGTGATGGTCCTGTTCTGCTGCCAGA
CAATCACTATCTGAGCACGCAAAGCGTTCTGTCTAAAGATCCGAACGAGAAACGCGATCATATGGTTCTG
CTGGAGTTCGTAACCGCAGCGGGCATCACGCATGGTATGGATGAACTGTACAAATAATGGCCTCGGTACC
AAAGACGAACAATAAGACGCTGAAAAGCGTCTTTTTTCGTTTTGGTCCGCTGCGTTTGAGACGTACTAGT
AGCGGCCGCTGCAGTTAATCACTGATTAACTCGGTACCAAATTCCAGAAAAGAGGCCTCCCGAAAGGGGG
GCCTTTTTTCGTTTTGGTCCTTTTGTTATCAATAAAAAAGGGGAGCGGTTTCCCGCTCCCCTTATTGTTC
GTCTACAGATTATCAAAAAGGATCTTCACCTAGATCCTTTTAAATTAAAAATGAAGTTTTAAATCAATCT
AAAGTATATATGAGTAAACTTGGTCTGACAGTTACCAATGCTTAATCAGTGAGGCACCTATCTCAGCGAT
CTGTCTATTTCGTTCATCCATAGTTGCCTGACTCCCCGTCGTGTAGATAACTACGATACGGGAGGGCTTA
CCATCTGGCCCCAGTGCTGCAATGATACCGCGGGACCCACGCTCACCGGCTCCAGATTTATCAGCAATAA
ACCAGCCAGCCGGAAGGGCCGAGCGCAGAAGTGGTCCTGCAACTTTATCCGCCTCCATCCAGTCTATTAA
TTGTTGCCGGGAAGCTAGAGTAAGTAGTTCGCCAGTTAATAGTTTGCGCAACGTTGTTGCCATTGCTACA
GGCATCGTGGTGTCACGCTCGTCGTTTGGTATGGCTTCATTCAGCTCCGGTTCCCAACGATCAAGGCGAG
TTACATGATCCCCCATGTTGTGCAAAAAAGCGGTTAGCTCCTTCGGTCCTCCGATCGTTGTCAGAAGTAA
GTTGGCCGCAGTGTTATCACTCATGGTTATGGCAGCACTGCATAATTCTCTTACTGTCATGCCATCCGTA
AGATGCTTTTCTGTGACTGGTGAGTACTCAACCAAGTCATTCTGAGAATAGTGTATGCGGCGACCGAGTT
GCTCTTGCCCGGCGTCAATACGGGATAATACCGCGCCACATAGCAGAACTTTAAAAGTGCTCATCATTGG
AAAACGTTCTTCGGGGCGAAAACTCTCAAGGATCTTACCGCTGTTGAGATCCAGTTCGATGTAACCCACT
CGTGCACCCAACTGATCTTCAGCATCTTTTACTTTCACCAGCGTTTCTGGGTGAGCAAAAACAGGAAGGC
AAAATGCCGCAAAAAAGGGAATAAGGGCGACACGGAAATGTTGAATACTCATACTCTTCCTTTTTCAATA
TTATTGAAGCATTTATCAGGGTTATTGTCTCATGAGCGGATACATATTTGAATGTATTTAGAAAAATAAA
CAAATAGGGGTTCCGCGCACATTTCCCCGAAAAGTGCCACCTGGAGTCCTGTTGAGTAATAGTCAAAAGC
CTCCGGTCGGAGGCTTTTGACTTTCTGCTTACCCAATAGCGGAGTGTATACTGGCTTACTATGTTGGCAC
TGATGAGGGTGTCAGTGAAGTGCTTCATGTGGCAGGAGAAAAAAGGCTGCACCGGTGCGTCAGCAGAATA
TGTGATACAGGATATATTCCGCTTCCTCGCTCACTGACTCGCTACGCTCGGTCGTTCGACTGCGGCGAGC
GGAAATGGCTTACGAACGGGGCGGAGATTTCCTGGAAGATGCCAGGAAGATACTTAACAGGGAAGTGAGA
GGGCCGCGGCAAAGCCGTTTTTCCATAGGCTCCGCCCCCCTGACAAGCATCACGAAATCTGACGCTCAAA
TCAGTGGTGGCGAAACCCGACAGGACTATAAAGATACCAGGCGTTTCCCCCTGGCGGCTCCCTCGTGCGC
TCTCCTGTTCCTGCCTTTCGGTTTACCGGTGTCATTCCGCTGTTATGGCCGCGTTTGTCTCATTCCACGC
CTGACACTCAGTTCCGGGTAGGCAGTTCGCTCCAAGCTGGACTGTATGCACGAACCCCCCGTTCAGTCCG
ACCGCTGCGCCTTATCCGGTAACTATCGTCTTGAGTCCAACCCGGAAAGACATGCAAAAGCACCACTGGC
AGCAGCCACTGGTAATTGATTTAGAGGAGTTAGTCTTGAAGTCATGCGCCGGTTAAGGCTAAACTGAAAG
GACAAGTTTTGGTGACTGCGCTCCTCCAAGCCAGTTACCTCGGTTCAAAGAGTTGGTAGCTCAGAGAACC
TTCGAAAAACCGCCCTGCAAGGCGGTTTTTTCGTTTTCAGAGCAAGAGATTACGCGCAGACCAAAACGAT
CTCAAGAAGATCATCTTATTAA
